>Addgene plasmid #131782 | pME-CreLite | addgene full sequence | sequence record 268073 | Addgene NGS Result
CAAATAATGATTTTATTTTGACTGATAGTGACCTGTTCGTTGCAACAAATTGATGAGCAATGCTTTTTTA
TAATGCCAACTTTGTACAAAAAAGCAGGCTTAGCAAACATGCCCAAGAAGAAGAGGAAGGTGGTTTCCGG
AGTCGGGGGTAGTGGCGGTGGCCGTGGCGGTGGCCGTGGCGGAGAAGAAGAACCGTCGTCAAGTCACACT
CCTAATAACCGAAGAGGAGGAGAACAAGCTCAATCGTCGGGAACGAAATCTCTCAGACCAAGAAGCAACA
CTGAATCAATGAGCAAAGCAATTCAACAGTACACCGTCGACGCAAGACTCCACGCCGTTTTCGAACAATC
CGGCGAATCAGGGAAATCATTCGACTACTCACAATCACTCAAAACGACGACGTACGGTTCCTCTGTACCT
GAGCAACAGATCACAGCTTATCTCTCTCGAATCCAGCGAGGTGGTTACATTCAGCCTTTCGGATGTATGA
TCGCCGTCGATGAATCCAGTTTCCGGATCATCGGTTACAGTGAAAACGCCAGAGAAATGTTAGGGATTAT
GCCTCAATCTGTTCCTACTCTTGAGAAACCTGAGATTCTAGCTATGGGAACTGATGTGAGATCTTTGTTC
ACTTCTTCGAGCTCGATTCTACTCGAGCGTGCTTTCGTTGCTCGAGAGATTACCTTGTTAAATCCGGTTT
GGATCCATTCCAAGAATACTGGTAAACCGTTTTACGCCATTCTTCATAGGATTGATGTTGGTGTTGTTAT
TGATTTAGAGCCAGCTAGAACTGAAGATCCTGCGCTTTCTATTGCTGGTGCTGTTCAATCGCAGAAACTC
GCGGTTCGTGCGATTTCTCAGTTACAGGCTCTTCCTGGTGGAGATATTAAGCTTTTGTGTGACACTGTCG
TGGAAAGTGTGAGGGACTTGACTGGTTATGATCGTGTTATGGTTTATAAGTTTCATGAAGATGAGCATGG
AGAAGTTGTAGCTGAGAGTAAACGAGACGATTTAGAGCCTTATATTGGACTGCATTATCCTGCTACTGAT
ATTCCTCAAGCGTCAAGGTTCTTGTTTAAGCAGAACCGTGTCCGAATGATAGTAGATTGCAATGCCACAC
CTGTTCTTGTGGTCCAGGACGATAGGCTAACTCAGTCTATGTGCTTGGTTGGTTCTACTCTTAGGGCTCC
TCATGGTTGTCACTCTCAGTATATGGCTAACATGGGATCTATTGCGTCTTTAGCAATGGCGGTTATAATC
AATGGAAATGAAGATGATGGGAGCAATGTAGCTAGTGGAAGAAGCTCGATGAGGCTTTGGGGTTTGGTTG
TTTGCCATCACACTTCTTCTCGCTGCATACCGTTTCCGCTAAGGTATGCTTGTGAGTTTTTGATGCAGGC
TTTCGGTTTACAGTTAAACATGGAATTGCAGTTAGCTTTGCAAATGTCAGAGAAACGCGTTTTGAGAACG
CAGACACTGTTATGTGATATGCTTCTGCGTGACTCGCCTGCTGGAATTGTTACACAGAGTCCCAGTATCA
TGGACTTAGTGAAATGTGACGGTGCAGCATTTCTTTACCACGGGAAGTATTACCCGTTGGGTGTTGCTCC
TAGTGAAGTTCAGATAAAAGATGTTGTGGAGTGGTTGCTTGCGAATCATGCGGATTCAACCGGATTAAGC
ACTGATAGTTTAGGCGATGCGGGGTATCCCGGTGCAGCTGCGTTAGGGGATGCTGTGTGCGGTATGGCAG
TTGCATATATCACAAAAAGAGACTTTCTTTTTTGGTTTCGATCTCACACTGCGAAAGAAATCAAATGGGG
AGGCGCTAAGCATCATCCGGAGGATAAAGATGATGGGCAACGAATGCATCCTCGTTCGTCCTTTCAGGCT
TTTCTTGAAGTTGTTAAGAGCCGGAGTCAGCCATGGGAAACTGCGGAAATGGATGCGATTCACTCGCTCC
AGCTTATTCTGAGAGACTCTTTTAAAGAATCTGGTGGTTCTGCCGGTGGCTCCGGTTCTGGCTCCAGCGG
TGGCAGCTCTGGTGCGTCCGGCACGGGTACTGCGGGTGGCACTGGCAGCGGTTCCGGTACTGGCTCTGGC
AACCGGAAATGGTTTCCCGCAGAACCTGAAGATGTTCGCGATTATCTTCTATATCTTCAGGCGCGCGGTC
TGGCAGTAAAAACTATCCAGCAACATTTGGGCCAGCTAAACATGCTTCATCGTCGGTCCGGGCTGCCACG
ACCAAGTGACAGCAATGCTGTTTCACTGGTTATGCGGCGGATCCGAAAAGAAAACGTTGATGCCGGTGAA
CGTGCAAAACAGGCTCTAGCGTTCGAACGCACTGATTTCGACCAGGTTCGTTCACTCATGGAAAATAGCG
ATCGCTGCCAGGATATACGTAATCTGGCATTTCTGGGGATTGCTTATAACACCCTGTTACGTATAGCCGA
AATTGCCAGGATCAGGGTTAAAGATATCTCACGTACTGACGGTGGGAGAATGTTAATCCATATTGGCAGA
ACGAAAACGCTGGTTAGCACCGCAGGTGTAGAGAAGGCACTTAGCCTGGGGGTAACTAAACTGGTCGAGC
GATGGATTTCCGTCTCTGGTGTAGCTGATGATCCGAATAACTACCTGTTTTGCCGGGTCAGAAAAAATGG
TGTTGCCGCGCCATCTGCCACCAGCCAGCTATCAACTCGCGCCCTGGAAGGGATTTTTGAAGCAACTCAT
CGATTGATTTACGGCGCTAAGGATGACTCTGGTCAGAGATACCTGGCCTGGTCTGGACACAGTGCCCGTG
TCGGAGCCGCGCGAGATATGGCCCGCGCTGGAGTTTCAATACCGGAGATCATGCAAGCTGGTGGCTGGAC
CAATGTAAATATTGTCATGAACTATATCCGTAACCTGGATAGTGAAACAGGGGCAATGGTGCGCCTGCTG
GAAGATGGCGATGGAAGCGGAGCTACTAACTTCAGCCTGCTGAAGCAGGCTGGAGACGTGGAGGAGAACC
CTGGACCTATGCCCAAGAAGAAGAGGAAGGTGATGTTCTTACCAACCGATTATTGTTGCAGGTTAAGCGA
TCAAGAGTATATGGAGCTTGTGTTTGAGAATGGCCAGATTCTTGCAAAGGGCCAAAGATCCAACGTTTCT
CTGCATAATCAACGTACCAAATCGATCATGGATTTGTATGAGGCAGAGTATAACGAGGATTTCATGAAGA
GTATCATCCATGGTGGTGGTGGTGCCATCACAAATCTCGGGGACACGCAGGTTGTTCCACAAAGTCATGT
TGCTGCTGCCCATGAAACAAACATGTTGGAAAGCAATAAACATGTTGACGGTGGTTCTGCCGGTGGCTCC
GGTTCTGGCTCCAGCGGTGGCAGCTCTGGTGCGTCCGGCACGGGTACTGCGGGTGGCACTGGCAGCGGTT
CCGGTACTGGCTCTGGCCTGACTGTGCACCAAAACCTGCCTGCCCTCCCTGTGGATGCCACCTCTGATGA
AGTCAGGAAGAACCTGATGGACATGTTCAGGGACAGGCAGGCCTTCTCTGAACACACCTGGAAGATGCTC
CTGTCTGTGTGCAGATCCTGGGCTGCCTGGTGCAAGCTGAACTGATACCCAGCTTTCTTGTACAAAGTTG
GCATTATAAGAAAGCATTGCTTATCAATTTGTTGCAACGAACAGGTCACTATCAGTCAAAATAAAATCAT
TATTTGCCATCCAGCTGATATCCCCTATAGTGAGTCGTATTACATGGTCATAGCTGTTTCCTGGCAGCTC
TGGCCCGTGTCTCAAAATCTCTGATGTTACATTGCACAAGATAAAAATATATCATCATGAACAATAAAAC
TGTCTGCTTACATAAACAGTAATACAAGGGGTGTTATGAGCCATATTCAACGGGAAACGTCGAGGCCGCG
ATTAAATTCCAACATGGATGCTGATTTATATGGGTATAAATGGGCTCGCGATAATGTCGGGCAATCAGGT
GCGACAATCTATCGCTTGTATGGGAAGCCCGATGCGCCAGAGTTGTTTCTGAAACATGGCAAAGGTAGCG
TTGCCAATGATGTTACAGATGAGATGGTCAGACTAAACTGGCTGACGGAATTTATGCCTCTTCCGACCAT
CAAGCATTTTATCCGTACTCCTGATGATGCATGGTTACTCACCACTGCGATCCCCGGAAAAACAGCATTC
CAGGTATTAGAAGAATATCCTGATTCAGGTGAAAATATTGTTGATGCGCTGGCAGTGTTCCTGCGCCGGT
TGCATTCGATTCCTGTTTGTAATTGTCCTTTTAACAGCGATCGCGTATTTCGTCTCGCTCAGGCGCAATC
ACGAATGAATAACGGTTTGGTTGATGCGAGTGATTTTGATGACGAGCGTAATGGCTGGCCTGTTGAACAA
GTCTGGAAAGAAATGCATAAACTTTTGCCATTCTCACCGGATTCAGTCGTCACTCATGGTGATTTCTCAC
TTGATAACCTTATTTTTGACGAGGGGAAATTAATAGGTTGTATTGATGTTGGACGAGTCGGAATCGCAGA
CCGATACCAGGATCTTGCCATCCTATGGAACTGCCTCGGTGAGTTTTCTCCTTCATTACAGAAACGGCTT
TTTCAAAAATATGGTATTGATAATCCTGATATGAATAAATTGCAGTTTCATTTGATGCTCGATGAGTTTT
TCTAATCAGAATTGGTTAATTGGTTGTAACACTGGCAGAGCATTACGCTGACTTGACGGGACGGCGCAAG
CTCATGACCAAAATCCCTTAACGTGAGTTACGCGTCGTTCCACTGAGCGTCAGACCCCGTAGAAAAGATC
AAAGGATCTTCTTGAGATCCTTTTTTTCTGCGCGTAATCTGCTGCTTGCAAACAAAAAAACCACCGCTAC
CAGCGGTGGTTTGTTTGCCGGATCAAGAGCTACCAACTCTTTTTCCGAAGGTAACTGGCTTCAGCAGAGC
GCAGATACCAAATACTGTTCTTCTAGTGTAGCCGTAGTTAGGCCACCACTTCAAGAACTCTGTAGCACCG
CCTACATACCTCGCTCTGCTAATCCTGTTACCAGTGGCTGCTGCCAGTGGCGATAAGTCGTGTCTTACCG
GGTTGGACTCAAGACGATAGTTACCGGATAAGGCGCAGCGGTCGGGCTGAACGGGGGGTTCGTGCACACA
GCCCAGCTTGGAGCGAACGACCTACACCGAACTGAGATACCTACAGCGTGAGCTATGAGAAAGCGCCACG
CTTCCCGAAGGGAGAAAGGCGGACAGGTATCCGGTAAGCGGCAGGGTCGGAACAGGAGAGCGCACGAGGG
AGCTTCCAGGGGGAAACGCCTGGTATCTTTATAGTCCTGTCGGGTTTCGCCACCTCTGACTTGAGCGTCG
ATTTTTGTGATGCTCGTCAGGGGGGCGGAGCCTATGGAAAAACGCCAGCAACGCGGCCTTTTTACGGTTC
CTGGCCTTTTGCTGGCCTTTTGCTCACATGTTCTTTCCTGCGTTATCCCCTGATTCTGTGGATAACCGTA
TTACCGCCTTTGAGTGAGCTGATACCGCTCGCCGCAGCCGAACGACCGAGCGCAGCGAGTCAGTGAGCGA
GGAAGCGGAAGAGCGCCCAATACGCAAACCGCCTCTCCCCGCGCGTTGGCCGATTCATTAATGCAGCTGG
CACGACAGGTTTCCCGACTGGAAAGCGGGCAGTGAGCGCAACGCAATTAATACGCGTACCGCTAGCCAGG
AAGAGTTTGTAGAAACGCAAAAAGGCCATCCGTCAGGATGGCCTTCTGCTTAGTTTGATGCCTGGCAGTT
TATGGCGGGCGTCCTGCCCGCCACCCTCCGGGCCGTTGCTTCACAACGTTCAAATCCGCTCCCGGCGGAT
TTGTCCTACTCAGGAGAGCGTTCACCGACAAACAACAGATAAAACGAAAGGCCCAGTCTTCCGACTGAGC
CTTTCGTTTTATTTGATGCCTGGCAGTTCCCTACTCTCGCGTTAACGCTAGCATGGATGTTTTCCCAGTC
ACGACGTTGTAAAACGACGGCCAGTCTTAAGCTCGGGCCC
Features (pLannotate 1.2.2; 13 found; start..end, strand, type, name):
      1..100     +  protein_bind   attL1: mutant version of attL; recombination site for the Gateway® LR reaction LR Clonase™
    133..1992    +  CDS            PHYB (fragment): PHYB_ARATH - Also known as HY3 From Arabidopsis thaliana (Mouse-ear cress).
   2101..2952    +  CDS            Cre (fragment): site-specific recombinase Cre is a site-specific recombinase from bacteriophage P1. Recombination occurs at loxP sequences.
   3043..3339    +  CDS            PIF6 (fragment): PIF6_ARATH - Also known as BHLH132, EN111, PIL2. Experimental evidence at protein level: Swiss-Prot protein existence level 1. From Arabidopsis thaliana (Mouse-ear cress).
   3448..3612    +  CDS            cre (fragment): RECR_BPP1 - Experimental evidence at protein level: Swiss-Prot protein existence level 1. Catalyzes site-specific recombination between two 34-base- pair LOXP sites. Its role is to maintain the phage genome as a monomeric unit-copy plasmid in the lysogenic state. From Escherichia phage P1 (Bacteriophage P1).
   3617..3716    -  protein_bind   attL2: mutant version of attL; recombination site for the Gateway® LR reaction LR Clonase™
   3734..3752    -  promoter       T7 promoter: promoter for bacteriophage T7 RNA polymerase
   3886..4695    +  CDS            KanR: aminoglycoside phosphotransferase; aph(3')-Ia; confers resistance to kanamycin in bacteria or G418 (Geneticin®) in eukaryotes
   4842..5430    +  rep_origin     ori: high-copy-number ColE1/pMB1/pBR322/pUC origin of replication
   5613..5705    +  CDS            lacI (fragment): lac repressor; lacI; The lac repressor binds to the lac operator to inhibit transcription in E. coli. This inhibition can be relieved by adding lactose or isopropyl-β-D-thiogalactopyranoside (IPTG).
   5760..5787    -  terminator     rrnB T2 terminator: transcription terminator T2 from the E. coli rrnB gene
   5919..5962    +  terminator     rrnB T1 terminator: Escherichia coli rrnB; transcription terminator T1 from the E. coli rrnB gene
   6009..6045    -  CDS            lacZα (fragment): LacZα fragment of β-galactosidase; lacZ fragment
