[The description below was written by a language model from this plasmid's Addgene catalogue record and pLannotate feature annotations shown in this document.]
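Description:
pME-CreLite is a Gateway middle entry clone built on the pDONR221 backbone for use with the Tol2 kit, the multisite Gateway system commonly used to assemble zebrafish transgenesis constructs. The 6,060 bp plasmid is propagated in E. coli from a high-copy ColE1/pUC-type origin and selected with kanamycin through an aph(3')-Ia resistance gene. The insert is flanked by attL1 and attL2 sites, so an LR recombination reaction can transfer it into a destination vector together with separate 5′ and 3′ entry elements. The remaining backbone features are standard pDONR remnants: rrnB T1 and T2 terminators upstream of the cassette, a T7 promoter beyond attL2, and short lacI and lacZα fragments.

The payload is a roughly 3.5 kb bicistronic open reading frame, PhyBCreC-P2A-PIF6CreN, encoding both halves of a red-light-controlled split Cre recombinase. The feature table shows a truncated Arabidopsis thaliana phytochrome B fragment followed by a large bacteriophage P1 Cre fragment (the C-terminal portion, per the catalogue naming). This is followed by an Arabidopsis PIF6 fragment joined to a short Cre fragment (the N-terminal portion). The P2A peptide named in the record is not annotated but would fall in the gap between the two fusions, allowing both proteins to be produced from a single transcript. The design relies on the light-dependent interaction of PhyB and PIF6 to bring the two Cre halves together and restore recombination at loxP sites. As an entry clone it carries no eukaryotic promoter or polyadenylation signal; these are supplied by the other entry vectors during assembly, letting users choose the tissue or timing of expression for optogenetic control of Cre/loxP recombination.
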