Addgene plasmid #131782: pME-CreLite
Purpose: Middle entry vector (Tol2 kit) with bi-cistronic CreLite system components, PhyBΔCreC and PIF6CreN, linked by P2A.
Depositing lab: George Eisenhoffer. Depositing organization: University of Texas MD Anderson Cancer Center. Publication: CreLite: An optogenetically controlled Cre/loxP system using red light. Yen ST, Trimmer KA, Aboul-Fettouh N, Mullen RD, Culver JC, Dickinson ME, Behringer RR, Eisenhoffer GT. Dev Dyn. 2020 Nov;249(11):1394-1403. doi: 10.1002/dvdy.232. Epub 2020 Aug 31. PubMed 32745301.
Backbone
  Vector backbone: pDONR221
  Backbone size w/o insert (bp): 4762
  Total vector size (bp): 6060
  Vector type: Cre/Lox ; Gateway Cloning
Growth in bacteria
  Bacterial resistance: Kanamycin, 50 μg/mL
  Growth temperature: 37°C
  Growth strain: DH5alpha
  Copy number: High Copy
Gene/Insert
  Gene/Insert name: PhyBCreC-P2A-PIF6CreN (alt name: CreALite)
  Species: A. thaliana (mustard weed), Synthetic; Bacteriophage P1
  Insert size (bp): 3505
  GenBank ID: 816394 825382
  Cloning method: Gateway Cloning
  Sequencing primers: 5′ M13 (-40); 3′ M13 Reverse
Terms and licenses: Academic/Nonprofit Terms; Industry Terms: Not Available to Industry
Depositor comments: Read the preprint at bioRxiv: doi.org/10.1101/823971.
How to cite: pME-CreLite was a gift from George Eisenhoffer (Addgene plasmid # 131782 ; http://n2t.net/addgene:131782 ; RRID:Addgene_131782)
